>Addgene plasmid #145932 | pAc5.1B-lambdaN-HA-DmBelle_B | depositor full sequence | sequence record 288377 | Full Sequence
CTTCAAGGAATTAATTCTATATTCTAAAAACACAAATGATACTTCTAAAAAAAATCATGAATGGCATCAA
CTCTGAATCAAATCTTTGCAGATGCACCTACTTCTCATTTCCACTGTCACATCATTTTTCCAGATCTCGC
TGCCTGTTATGTGGCCCACAAACCAAGACACGTTTTATGGCCATTAAAGCTGGCTGATCGTCGCCAAACA
CCAAATACATATCAATATGTACATTCGAGAAAGAAGCGATCAAAGAAGCGTCTTCGGGCGAGTAGGAGAA
TGCGGAGGAGAAGGAGAACGAGCTGATCTAGTATCTCTCCACAATCCAATGCCAACTGACCAACTGGCCA
TATTCGGAGCAATTTGAAGCCAATTTCCATCGCCTGGCGATCGCTCCATTCTTGGCTATATGTTTTTCAC
CGTTCCCGGGGCCATTTTCAAAGACTCGTCGGTAAGATAAGATTGTGTCACTCGCTGTCTCTCTTCATTT
GTCGAAGAATGCTGAGGAATTTCGCGATGACGTCGGCGAGTATTTTGAAGAATGAGAATAATTTGTATTT
ATACGAAAATCAGTTAGTGGAATTTTCTACAAAAACATGTTATCTATAGATAATTTTGTTGCAAAATATG
TTGACTATGACAAAGATTGTATGTATATACCTTTAATGTATTCTCATTTTCTTATGTATTTATAATGGCA
ATGATGATACTGATGATATTTTAAGATGATGCCAGACCACAGGCTGATTTCTGCGTCTTTTGCCGAACGC
AGTGCATGTGCGGTTGTTGTTTTTTGGAATAGTTTCAATTTTCGGACTGTCCGCTTTGATTTCAGTTTCT
TGGCTTATTCAAAAAGCAAAGTAAAGCCAAAAAAGCGAGATGGCAATACCAAATGCGGCAAAACGGTAGT
GGAAGGAAAGGGGTGCGGGGCAGCGGAAGGAAGGGTGGGGCGGGGCGTGGCGGGGTCTGTGGCTGGGCGC
GACGTCACCGACGTTGGAGCCACTCCTTTGACCATGTGTGCGTGTGTGTATTATTCGTGTCTCGCCACTC
GCCGGTTGTTTTTTTCTTTTTATCTCGCTCTCTCTAGCGCCATCTCGTACGCATGCTCAACGCACCGCAT
GTTGCCGTGTCCTTTATGCGTCATTTTGGCTCGAAATAGGCAATTATTTAAACAAAGATTAGTCAACGAA
AACGCTAAAATAAATAAGTCTACAATATGGTTACTTATTGCCATGTGTGTGCAGCCAACGATAGCAACAA
AAGCAACAACACAGTGGCTTTCCCTCTTTCACTTTTTGTTTGCAAGCGCGTGCGAGCAAGACGGCACGAC
CGGCAAACGCAATTACGCTGACAAAGAGCAGACGAAGTTTTGGCCGAAAAACATCAAGGCGCCTGATACG
AATGCATTTGCAATAACAATTGCGATATTTAATATTGTTTATGAAGCTGTTTGACTTCAAAACACACAAA
AAAAAAAATAAAACAAATTATTTGAAAGAGAATTAGGAATCGGACAGCTTATCGTTACGGGCTAACAGCA
CACCGAGACGAAATAGCTTACCTGACGTCACAGCCTCTGGAAGAACTGCCGCCAAGCAGAGAGAGAGAGA
AAAAGAGGGAGAGCAGCTTAGACCGCATGTGCTTGTGTGTGAGGCGTCTCTCTCTTCGTCTCCTGTTTGC
GCAAACGCATAGACTGCACTGAGAAAATCGATTACCTATTTTTTATGAATGAATATTTGCACTATTACTA
TTCAAAACTATTAAGATAGCAATCACATTCAATAGCCAAATACTATACCACCTGAGCGATGCAACGAAAT
GATCAATTTGAGCAAAAATGCTGCATATTTAGGACGGCATCATTATAGAAATGCTTCTTGCTGTGTACTT
TTCTCTCGTCTGGCAGCTGTTTCGCCGTTATTGTTAAAACCGGCTTAAGTTAGGTGTGTTTTCTACGACT
AGTGATGCCCCTACTAGAAGATGTGTGTTGCACAAATGTCCCTGAATAACCAATTTGAAGTGCAGATAGC
AGTAAACGTAAGCTAATATGAATATTATTTAACTGTAATGTTTTAATATCGCTGGACATTACTAATAAAC
CCACTATAAACACATGTACATATGTATGTTTTGGCATACAATGAGTAGTTGGGGAAAAAATGTGTAAAAG
CACCGTGACCATCACAGCATAAAGATAACCAGCTGAAGTATCGAATATGAGTAACCCCCAAATTGAATCA
CATGCCGCAACTGATAGGACCCATGGAAGTACACTCTTCATGGCGATATACAAGACACACACAAGCACGA
ACACCCAGTTGCGGAGGAAATTCTCCGTAAATGAAAACCCAATCGGCGAACAATTCATACCCATATATGG
TAAAAGTTTTGAACGCGACTTGAGAGCGGAGAGCATTGCGGCTGATAAGGTTTTAGCGCTAAGCGGGCTT
TATAAAACGGGCTGCGGGACCAGTTTTCATATCACTACCGTTTGAGTTCTTGTGCTGTGTGGATACTCCT
CCCGACACAAAGCCGCTCCATCAGCCAGCAGTCGTCTAATCCAGAGACCCCGGATCGGGGTACCAACATG
GACGCACAAACACGACGACGTGAGCGTCGCGCTGAGAAACAAGCTCAATGGAAAGCTGCAAACGGTGGAT
CTCCTCCACATATGGCTTACCCATACGATGTTCCAGATTACGCTCCTCCAAGCTTGATGAGTAATGCTAT
TAACCAAAATGGCACAGGTCTAGAGCAGCAAGTTGCTGGTCTGGACTTGAATGGCGGCTCTGCTGACTAC
AGCGGCCCCATAACCAGCAAGACTTCCACTAACTCGGTCACCGGTGGTGTGTATGTGCCCCCGCACCTTC
GTGGTGGTGGTGGCAATAACAACGCAGCGGACGCAGAGAGCCAGGGCCAAGGACAGGGCCAGGGTCAGGG
CTTCGACTCCAGATCCGGGAATCCGCGCCAGGAGACTAGGGACCCTCAACAGTCGCGCGGAGGCGGAGGC
GAATACCGCAGAGGCGGCGGCGGTGGTGGTCGCGGCTTCAATCGCCAGAGCGGCGACTACGGTTACGGAA
GCGGCGGCGGAGGACGACGTGGAGGCGGTGGACGTTTCGAGGACAACTACAACGGTGGTGAATTCGATTC
GCGTCGCGGCGGTGACTGGAATCGCAGCGGCGGAGGCGGCGGAGGAGGTCGAGGATTTGGACGCGGACCA
TCGTACCGCGGCGGTGGCGGCGGAAGCGGTAGCAACCTCAACGAGCAGACTGCCGAGGATGGCCAGGCAC
AGCAGCAGCAGCAGCCGCGCAACGATCGTTGGCAGGAGCCAGAACGTCCTGCCGGATTCGATGGCAGCGA
GGGCGGACAGTCTGCCGGCGGCAACAGAAGCTACAACAATCGCGGCGAGCGCGGAGGCGGCGGTTACAAC
AGCCGCTGGAAGGAGGGCGGCGGCTCAAACGTCGACTACACAAAGCTGGGCGCCCGAGATGAGCGCCTGG
AGGTGGAGCTGTTCGGCGTGGGCAATACGGGAATCAATTTTGACAAATACGAGGATATACCCGTGGAGGC
GACGGGCCAGAATGTGCCCCCGAACATCACATCGTTCGATGATGTGCAGCTGACGGAGATTATCCGCAAC
AACGTGGCCTTAGCACGTTATGACAAACCGACACCGGTGCAGAAGCACGCCATTCCGATCATTATCAATG
GCCGGGATCTAATGGCCTGCGCCCAGACTGGATCCGGCAAGACGGCCGCCTTCCTGGTGCCGATTCTCAA
CCAGATGTACGAGCTGGGACATGTGCCCCCGCCGCAAAGCACCCGGCAGTACAGCCGGCGCAAGCAGTAT
CCGTTGGGTCTGGTGCTGGCGCCGACCCGCGAACTGGCCACCCAGATCTTTGAGGAGGCCAAGAAGTTCG
CCTATCGCTCCCGGATGCGCCCGGCAGTGCTGTACGGCGGAAACAATACTAGCGAGCAGATGCGCGAGCT
GGACCGCGGTTGCCATCTGATTGTGGCCACACCCGGTCGCCTAGAGGACATGATCACACGCGGAAAGGTG
GGACTGGAGAACATTCGATTCCTTGTACTGGATGAGGCTGATCGTATGTTGGACATGGGTTTCGAGCCGC
AGATCCGTCGCATCGTCGAACAGCTAAACATGCCGCCAACCGGACAGCGCCAGACGCTTATGTTCTCGGC
CACATTCCCCAAGCAGATCCAGGAGTTAGCCAGCGATTTCCTCAGCAACTACATTTTCTTGGCCGTTGGT
CGTGTGGGCTCCACATCTGAGAACATTACGCAGACAATCCTGTGGGTCTATGAACCCGACAAGCGCTCGT
ATCTGCTGGATCTGCTCTCGTCTATCCGCGATGGCCCCGAATACACCAAAGACAGCCTAACACTGATCTT
TGTGGAGACTAAGAAGGGTGCAGACTCGCTGGAGGAGTTCCTGTACCAGTGCAATCATCCCGTCACTAGC
ATCCACGGTGATCGCACGCAGAAGGAGCGCGAGGAGGCACTGCGCTGCTTCCGATCGGGCGACTGCCCCA
TCCTGGTGGCCACAGCCGTGGCCGCTCGTGGCCTGGACATTCCGCACGTTAAGCACGTTATTAACTTTGA
CCTGCCCTCGGATGTGGAGGAGTATGTCCACCGTATCGGGCGTACCGGACGTATGGGTAATCTTGGTGTG
GCCACCTCCTTTTTCAACGAAAAGAACCGCAACATTTGCTCCGATCTCTTGGAGCTGCTGATCGAAACGA
AGCAGGAGATCCCCAGTTTCATGGAGGATATGAGTTCGGATCGCGGACATGGCGGAGCCAAGCGGGCTGG
ACGAGGCGGTGGTGGACGTTATGGTGGCGGCTTCGGCTCCAGGGATTACCGTCAAAGCTCTGGCGGCGGC
GGTGGCGGACGCAGTGGACCGCCACCACGTAGCGGTGGTTCCGGATCAGGAGGCGGCGGCGGCAGTTACC
GCAGCAATGGAAACTCGTACGGCGGCAATTCGGGCGGCGGTGGATACTATGGCGGCGGCGCCGGTGGTGG
CTCCTATGGCGGCTCCTACGGCGGCGGCAGTGCCTCGCACTCTTCGAACGCACCCGACTGGTGGGCTCAA
TGAGCGGCCGCTCGAGTCTAGAGGGCCCGCGGTTCGAAGGTAAGCCTATCCCTAACCCTCTCCTCGGTCT
CGATTCTACGCGTACCGGTCATCATCACCATCACCATTGAGTTTAAACCCGCTGATCAGCCTCGACTGTG
CCTTCTAAGGCCTGAGCTCGCTGATCAGCCTCGATCGAGGATCCAGACATGATAAGATACATTGATGAGT
TTGGACAAACCACAACTAGAATGCAGTGAAAAAAATGCTTTATTTGTGAAATTTGTGATGCTATTGCTTT
ATTTGTAACCATTATAAGCTGCAATAAACAAGTTAACAACAACAATTGCATTCATTTTATGTTTCAGGTT
CAGGGGGAGGTGTGGGAGGTTTTTTAAAGCAAGTAAAACCTCTACAAATGTGGTATGGCTGATTATGATC
AGTCGACCGATGCCCTTGAGAGCCTTCAACCCAGTCAGCTCCTTCCGGTGGGCGCGGGGCATGACTATCG
TCGCCGCACTTATGACTGTCTTCTTTATCATGCAACTCGTAGGACAGGTGCCGGCAGCGCTCTGGGTCAT
TTTCGGCGAGGACCGCTTTCGCTGGAGCGCGACGATGATCGGCCTGTCGCTTGCGGTATTCGGAATCTTG
CACGCCCTCGCTCAAGCCTTCGTCACTGGTCCCGCCACCAAACGTTTCGGCGAGAAGCAGGCCATTATCG
CCGGCATGGCGGCCGACGCGCTGGGCTACGTCTTGCTGGCGTTCGCGACGCGAGGCTGGATGGCCTTCCC
CATTATGATTCTTCTCGCTTCCGGCGGCATCGGGATGCCCGCGTTGCAGGCCATGCTGTCCAGGCAGGTA
GATGACGACCATCAGGGACAGCTTCAAGGATCGCTCGCGGCTCTTACCAGCCAGCAAAAGGCCAGGAACC
GTAAAAAGGCCGCGTTGCTGGCGTTTTTCCATAGGCTCCGCCCCCCTGACGAGCATCACAAAAATCGACG
CTCAAGTCAGAGGTGGCGAAACCCGACAGGACTATAAAGATACCAGGCGTTTCCCCCTGGAAGCTCCCTC
GTGCGCTCTCCTGTTCCGACCCTGCCGCTTACCGGATACCTGTCCGCCTTTCTCCCTTCGGGAAGCGTGG
CGCTTTCTCAATGCTCACGCTGTAGGTATCTCAGTTCGGTGTAGGTCGTTCGCTCCAAGCTGGGCTGTGT
GCACGAACCCCCCGTTCAGCCCGACCGCTGCGCCTTATCCGGTAACTATCGTCTTGAGTCCAACCCGGTA
AGACACGACTTATCGCCACTGGCAGCAGCCACTGGTAACAGGATTAGCAGAGCGAGGTATGTAGGCGGTG
CTACAGAGTTCTTGAAGTGGTGGCCTAACTACGGCTACACTAGAAGGACAGTATTTGGTATCTGCGCTCT
GCTGAAGCCAGTTACCTTCGGAAAAAGAGTTGGTAGCTCTTGATCCGGCAAACAAACCACCGCTGGTAGC
GGTGGTTTTTTTGTTTGCAAGCAGCAGATTACGCGCAGAAAAAAAGGATCTCAAGAAGATCCTTTGATCT
TTTCTACGGGGTCTGACGCTCAGTGGAACGAAAACTCACGTTAAGGGATTTTGGTCATGAGATTATCAAA
AAGGATCTTCACCTAGATCCTTTTAAATTAAAAATGAAGTTTTAAATCAATCTAAAGTATATATGAGTAA
ACTTGGTCTGACAGTTACCAATGCTTAATCAGTGAGGCACCTATCTCAGCGATCTGTCTATTTCGTTCAT
CCATAGTTGCCTGACTCCCCGTCGTGTAGATAACTACGATACGGGAGGGCTTACCATCTGGCCCCAGTGC
TGCAATGATACCGCGAGACCCACGCTCACCGGCTCCAGATTTATCAGCAATAAACCAGCCAGCCGGAAGG
GCCGAGCGCAGAAGTGGTCCTGCAACTTTATCCGCCTCCATCCAGTCTATTAATTGTTGCCGGGAAGCTA
GAGTAAGTAGTTCGCCAGTTAATAGTTTGCGCAACGTTGTTGCCATTGCTGCAGGCATCGTGGTGTCACG
CTCGTCGTTTGGTATGGCTTCATTCAGCTCCGGTTCCCAACGATCAAGGCGAGTTACATGATCCCCCATG
TTGTGCAAAAAAGCGGTTAGCTCCTTCGGTCCTCCGATCGTTGTCAGAAGTAAGTTGGCCGCAGTGTTAT
CACTCATGGTTATGGCAGCACTGCATAATTCTCTTACTGTCATGCCATCCGTAAGATGCTTTTCTGTGAC
TGGTGAGTACTCAACCAAGTCATTCTGAGAATAGTGTATGCGGCGACCGAGTTGCTCTTGCCCGGCGTCA
ACACGGGATAATACCGCGCCACATAGCAGAACTTTAAAAGTGCTCATCATTGGAAAACGTTCTTCGGGGC
GAAAACTCTCAAGGATCTTACCGCTGTTGAGATCCAGTTCGATGTAACCCACTCGTGCACCCAACTGATC
TTCAGCATCTTTTACTTTCACCAGCGTTTCTGGGTGAGCAAAAACAGGAAGGCAAAATGCCGCAAAAAAG
GGAATAAGGGCGACACGGAAATGTTGAATACTCATACTCTTCCTTTTTCAATATTATTGAAGCATTTATC
AGGGTTATTGTCTCATGAGCGGATACATATTTGAATGTATTTAGAAAAATAAACAAATAGGGGTTCCGCG
CACATTTCCCCGAAAAGTGCCACCTGACGTCTAAGAAACCATTATTATCATGACATTAACCTATAAAAAT
AGGCGTATCACGAGGCCCTTTCGT
Features (pLannotate 1.2.2; 11 found; start..end, strand, type, name):
     56..2568    +  promoter       Ac5 promoter: Drosophila melanogaster actin 5C promoter
   2588..2653    +  CDS            N (fragment): REGN_LAMBD - Experimental evidence at protein level: Swiss-Prot protein existence level 1. Plays a role as a transcriptional antitermination factor that allows the virus to initiate its lytic phase. Activates expression of the delayed viral early genes by modifying host RNA polymerase (RNAP) into a form that is resistant to termination signals. This antitermination function requires the host NusA protein which serves to stabilize the interaction between antitermination protein N and host RNA polymerase. From Escherichia phage lambda (Bacteriophage lambda).
   2678..2704    +  CDS            3xHA (fragment): three tandem HA epitope tags
   2717..5110    +  CDS            bel: DDX3_DROME - Experimental evidence at protein level: Swiss-Prot protein existence level 1. ATP-dependent RNA helicase that is essential and required for cellular function, larval growth, and for male and female fertility. Also required for RNA interference (RNAi), double-stranded RNA induces potent and specific gene silencing, by acting downstream of dsRNA internalization. RNAi is mediated by the RNA-induced silencing complex (RISC), a sequence-specific, multicomponent nuclease that destroys or silences messenger RNAs homologous to the silencing trigger. From Drosophila melanogaster (Fruit fly
   5149..5190    +  CDS            V5 tag: epitope tag from simian virus 5
   5290..5424    -  polyA_signal   SV40 poly(A) signal: SV40 polyadenylation signal
   5447..5531    -  CDS            large T antigen (fragment): large T antigen from SV40 (simian virus 40)
   5532..6002    +  CDS            TcR (fragment): tetracycline efflux protein; tet; confers resistance to tetracycline
   6046..6634    -  rep_origin     ori: high-copy-number ColE1/pMB1/pBR322/pUC origin of replication
   6805..7665    -  CDS            AmpR: β-lactamase; bla; confers resistance to ampicillin, carbenicillin, and related antibiotics
   7666..7770    -  promoter       AmpR promoter: bla
