[The description below was written by a language model from this plasmid's Addgene catalogue record and pLannotate feature annotations shown in this document.]
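Description:
pAc5.1B-lambdaN-HA-DmBelle_B is a 7.9 kb insect expression plasmid for producing a tagged form of the Drosophila melanogaster DEAD-box RNA helicase Belle (bel, the fly DDX3 orthologue) in fly cells. The catalogue lists the backbone as unknown, although the name points to a pAc5.1B-type vector. This fits the annotated features, which include the constitutive Drosophila actin 5C (Ac5) promoter upstream of the coding region and an SV40 polyadenylation signal downstream. In bacteria the plasmid is maintained through a ColE1/pUC-type origin and selected with ampicillin via the bla gene and its own promoter. The catalogue describes it as low copy even though the origin is annotated as a high-copy type. Short fragments of a tetracycline resistance gene and of SV40 large T antigen are also annotated; these look like non-functional backbone remnants. No marker for selection in insect cells is annotated.

The open reading frame begins with a short fragment of the bacteriophage lambda N protein, followed by an HA epitope (annotated as a partial match to a 3xHA tag, consistent with a single copy) and then the full bel coding sequence, which the depositor states was taken from the NCBI reference transcript. A vector-encoded V5 tag lies downstream of the insert, but the record does not show whether it is in frame or cut off by a stop codon. The lambdaN peptide binds boxB RNA hairpins, so fusions of this kind are generally used in tethering assays, where the protein is recruited to a boxB-containing reporter mRNA to test its effect on translation or mRNA stability. The HA tag allows detection or immunoprecipitation. The record itself gives the purpose only as insect expression of DmBelle, and notes that the depositor sequence may be theoretical.
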