Addgene plasmid #145932: pAc5.1B-lambdaN-HA-DmBelle_B
Purpose: Insect Expression of DmBelle
Depositing lab: Elisa Izaurralde. Depositing organization: Max Planck Institute for Developmental Biology.
Backbone
  Vector backbone: Unknown
  Vector type: Insect Expression
Growth in bacteria
  Bacterial resistance: Ampicillin, 100 μg/mL
  Growth temperature: 37°C
  Growth strain: DH5alpha
  Copy number: Low Copy
Gene/Insert
  Gene/Insert name: DmBelle
  Species: D. melanogaster (fly)
  Entrez Gene: bel (a.k.a. Dmel_CG9748, BEL, Bel, CG9748, DmRH6, Dmel\CG9748, L3, anon-85Ab, cap, cg9748, l(3)85Ac, l(3)L3, l(3)L4740, l(3)S047110, l(3)S097074, ms(3)Pneo85A, ms(3)neo30)
  Cloning method: Unknown
Terms and licenses: Academic/Nonprofit Terms; Industry Terms: Not Available to Industry
Depositor comments: ORF extracted from NCBI:NM_080522.3. Plasmids from this collection were made available to the research community and donated after the lab closed. Please note that the sequence provided by the depositing laboratory may be theoretical/predicted or based on Sanger sequencing results. There may be discrepancies between sequencing results obtained by Addgene and the depositor sequence. If an Addgene verified sequence is not available, please contact before placing your order to request that our lab fully sequence the plasmid.
How to cite: pAc5.1B-lambdaN-HA-DmBelle_B was a gift from Elisa Izaurralde (Addgene plasmid # 145932 ; http://n2t.net/addgene:145932 ; RRID:Addgene_145932)
